>Addgene plasmid #140200 | pCRI007-pGEM-PgpdA-Cas12aScaffold-BsmbI-TtrpC | addgene full sequence | sequence record 310179 | Addgene NGS Result
TAATGTGAGTTAGCTCACTCATTAGGCACCCCAGGCTTTACACTTTATGCTTCCGGCTCGTATGTTGTGT
GGAATTGTGAGCGGATAACAATTTCACACAGGAAACAGCTATGACCATGATTACGCCAAGCTATTTAGGT
GACACTATAGAATACTCAAGCTATGCATCCAACGCGTTGGGAGCTCTCCCATATGGTCGACCTGCAGGCG
GCCGCGAATTCCTCGTCGTGTCGCCCATTAATTAAGACGGACGGTCGCAGAGAGAAGGGCTGAGTAATAA
GCGCCACTGCGCCAGACAGCTCTGGCGGCTCTGAGGTGCAGTGGATGATTATTAATCCGGGACCGGCCGC
CCCTCCGCCCCGAAGTGGAAAGGCTGGTGTGCCCCTCGTTGACCAAGAATCTATTGCATCATCGGAGAAT
ATGGAGCTTCATCGAATCACCGGCAGTAAGCGAAGGAGAATGTGAAGCCAGGGGTGTATAGCCGTCGGCG
AAATAGCATGCCATTAACCTAGGTACAGAAGTCCAATTGCTTCCGATCTGGTAAAAGATTCACGAGATAG
TACCTTCTCCGAAGTAGGTAGAGCGAGTACCCGGCGCGTAAGCTCCCTAATTGGCCCATCCGGCATCTGT
AGGGCGTCCAAATATCGTGCCTCTCCTGCTTTGCCCGGTGTATGAAACCGGAAAGGCCGCTCAGGAGCTG
GCCAGCGGCGCAGACCGGGAACACAAGCTGGCAGTCGACCCATCCGGTGCTCTGCACTCGACCTGCTGAG
GTCCCTCAGTCCCTGGTAGGCAGCTTTGCCCCGTCTGTCCGCCCGGTGTGTCGGCGGGGTTGACAAGGTC
GTTGCGTCAGTCCAACATTTGTTGCCATATTTTCCTGCTCTCCCCACCAGCTGCTCTTTTCTTTTCTCTT
TCTTTTCCCATCTTCAGTATATTCATCTTCCCATCCAAGAACCTTTAATCAAGCTTATCGATACCGTCGA
CCTCGACTCTAGAGGATCGAATTTCTACTAAGTGTAGATGGAGACGAGAATTCCGTCTCCAATTTCTACT
AAGTGTAGATATCTTCGAGGGGGGGCCCGGTACCGCCCCGTCCGGTCCTGCCCGTCACCGAGATCCACTT
AACGTTACTGAAATCATCAAACAGCTTGACGAATCTGGATATAAGATCGTTGGTGTCGATGTCAGCTCCG
GAGTTGAGACAAATGGTGTTCAGGATCTCGATAAGATACGTTCATTTGTCCAAGCAGCAAAGAGTGCCTT
CTAGTGATTTAATAGCTCCATGTCAACAAGAATAAAACGCGTTTCGGGTTTACCTCTTCCAGATACAGCT
CATCTGCAATGCATGGGCGACGACGACGTGAATTCCCGCGGCCGCCATGGCGGCCGGGAGCATGCGACGT
CGGGCCCAATTCGCCCTATAGTGAGTCGTATTACAATTCACTGGCCGTCGTTTTACAACGTCGTGACTGG
GAAAACCCTGGCGTTACCCAACTTAATCGCCTTGCAGCACATCCCCCTTTCGCCAGCTGGCGTAATAGCG
AAGAGGCCCGCACCGATCGCCCTTCCCAACAGTTGCGCAGCCTGAATGGCGAATGG
[124 nt withheld, positions 1597-1720]
C
[91 nt withheld, positions 1722-1812]
A
[49 nt withheld, positions 1814-1862]
CCTTTGACGTTGGAGTCCACGTTCTTT
[37 nt withheld, positions 1890-1926]
ACCCTATCTCGGTCTATTCTTTTGATTTATAAGGGATTTTGCCGATTTCGGCCTATTGGTTAAAAAATGA
GCTGATTTAACAAAAATTTAACGCGAATTTTAACAAAATATTAACGCTTACAATTTCCTGATGCGGTATT
TTCTCCTTACGCATCTGTGCGGTATTTCACACCGCATCAGGTGGCACTTTTCGGGGAAATGTGCGCGGAA
CCCCTATTTGTTTATTTTTCTAAATACATTCAAATATGTATCCGCTCATGAGACAATAACCCTGATAAAT
GCTTCAATAATATTGAAAAAGGAAGAGTATGAGTATTCAACATTTCCGTGTCGCCCTTATTCCCTTTTTT
GCGGCATTTTGCCTTCCTGTTTTTGCTCACCCAGAAACGCTGGTGAAAGTAAAAGATGCTGAAGATCAGT
TGGGTGCACGAGTGGGTTACATCGAACTGGATCTCAACAGCGGTAAGATCCTTGAGAGTTTTCGCCCCGA
AGAACGTTTTCCAATGATGAGCACTTTTAAAGTTCTGCTATGTGGCGCGGTATTATCCCGTATTGACGCC
GGGCAAGAGCAACTCGGTCGCCGCATACACTATTCTCAGAATGACTTGGTTGAGTACTCACCAGTCACAG
AAAAGCATCTTACGGATGGCATGACAGTAAGAGAATTATGCAGTGCTGCCATAACCATGAGTGATAACAC
TGCGGCCAACTTACTTCTGACAACGATCGGAGGACCGAAGGAGCTAACCGCTTTTTTGCACAACATGGGG
GATCATGTAACTCGCCTTGATCGTTGGGAACCGGAGCTGAATGAAGCCATACCAAACGACGAGCGTGACA
CCACGATGCCTGTAGCAATGGCAACAACGTTGCGCAAACTATTAACTGGCGAACTACTTACTCTAGCTTC
CCGGCAACAATTAATAGACTGGATGGAGGCGGATAAAGTTGCAGGACCACTTCTGCGCTCGGCCCTTCCG
GCTGGCTGGTTTATTGCTGATAAATCTGGAGCCGGTGAGCGTGGGTCTCGCGGTATCATTGCAGCACTGG
GGCCAGATGGTAAGCCCTCCCGTATCGTAGTTATCTACACGACGGGGAGTCAGGCAACTATGGATGAACG
AAATAGACAGATCGCTGAGATAGGTGCCTCACTGATTAAGCATTGGTAACTGTCAGACCAAGTTTACTCA
TATATACTTTAGATTGATTTAAAACTTCATTTTTAATTTAAAAGGATCTAGGTGAAGATCCTTTTTGATA
ATCTCATGACCAAAATCCCTTAACGTGAGTTTTCGTTCCACTGAGCGTCAGACCCCGTAGAAAAGATCAA
AGGATCTTCTTGAGATCCTTTTTTTCTGCGCGTAATCTGCTGCTTGCAAACAAAAAAACCACCGCTACCA
GCGGTGGTTTGTTTGCCGGATCAAGAGCTACCAACTCTTTTTCCGAAGGTAACTGGCTTCAGCAGAGCGC
AGATACCAAATACTGTTCTTCTAGTGTAGCCGTAGTTAGGCCACCACTTCAAGAACTCTGTAGCACCGCC
TACATACCTCGCTCTGCTAATCCTGTTACCAGTGGCTGCTGCCAGTGGCGATAAGTCGTGTCTTACCGGG
TTGGACTCAAGACGATAGTTACCGGATAAGGCGCAGCGGTCGGGCTGAACGGGGGGTTCGTGCACACAGC
CCAGCTTGGAGCGAACGACCTACACCGAACTGAGATACCTACAGCGTGAGCTATGAGAAAGCGCCACGCT
TCCCGAAGGGAGAAAGGCGGACAGGTATCCGGTAAGCGGCAGGGTCGGAACAGGAGAGCGCACGAGGGAG
CTTCCAGGGGGAAACGCCTGGTATCTTTATAGTCCTGTCGGGTTTCGCCACCTCTGACTTGAGCGTCGAT
TTTTGTGATGCTCGTCAGGGGGGCGGAGCCTATGGAAAAACGCCAGCAACGCGGCCTTTTTACGGTTCCT
GGCCTTTTGCTGGCCTTTTGCTCACATGTTCTTTCCTGCGTTATCCCCTGATTCTGTGGATAACCGTATT
ACCGCCTTTGAGTGAGCTGATACCGCTCGCCGCAGCCGAACGACCGAGCGCAGCGAGTCAGTGAGCGAGG
AAGCGGAAGAGCGCCCAATACGCAAACCGCCTCTCCCCGCGCGTTGGCCGATTCATTAATGCAGCTGGCA
CGACAGGTTTCCCGACTGGAAAGCGGGCAGTGAGCGCAACGCAAT
Features (pLannotate 1.2.2; 17 found; start..end, strand, type, name):
      1..22      +  protein_bind   CAP binding site: CAP binding activates transcription in the presence of cAMP. E. coli catabolite activator protein
     37..67      +  promoter       lac promoter: promoter for the E. coli lac operon
     75..91      +  protein_bind   lac operator: The lac repressor binds to the lac operator to inhibit transcription in E. coli. This inhibition can be relieved by adding lactose or isopropyl-β-D-thiogalactopyranoside (IPTG). lac repressor encoded by lacI
    133..151     +  promoter       SP6 promoter: promoter for bacteriophage SP6 RNA polymerase
    163..216     +  CDS            VESPI_VESMG (fragment): Experimental evidence at protein level: Swiss-Prot protein existence level 1. Shows contractile activity on isolated ileum smooth muscle. From Vespa magnifica (Hornet).
    245..919     +  promoter       gpdA promoter (fragment): gpdA; promoter from the Aspergillus nidulans glyceraldehyde-3-phosphate dehydrogenase gene (Punt et al., 1990)
    958..986     +  misc_feature   MCS (fragment): pBluescript multiple cloning site
   1065..1084    +  misc_feature   MCS (fragment): pBluescript multiple cloning site
   1112..1344    +  terminator     trpC terminator (fragment): trpC; transcription terminator from the Aspergillus nidulans trpC gene (Punt et al., 1987)
   1415..1433    -  promoter       T7 promoter: promoter for bacteriophage T7 RNA polymerase
   1436..1593    +  CDS            lacZα (fragment): LacZα fragment of β-galactosidase; lacZ fragment
   1597..2025    +  rep_origin     f1 ori (sequence partly withheld): f1 bacteriophage origin of replication; arrow indicates direction of (+) strand synthesis
   2053..2103    -  misc_feature   bom (fragment): basis of mobility region from pBR322
   2130..2234    +  promoter       AmpR promoter: bla
   2235..3095    +  CDS            AmpR: β-lactamase; bla; confers resistance to ampicillin, carbenicillin, and related antibiotics
   3266..3854    +  rep_origin     ori: high-copy-number ColE1/pMB1/pBR322/pUC origin of replication
   4037..4129    +  CDS            lacI (fragment): lac repressor; lacI; The lac repressor binds to the lac operator to inhibit transcription in E. coli. This inhibition can be relieved by adding lactose or isopropyl-β-D-thiogalactopyranoside (IPTG).
