[The description below was written by a language model from this plasmid's Addgene catalogue record and pLannotate feature annotations shown in this document.]
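Description:
pCRI007-pGEM-PgpdA-Cas12aScaffold-BsmbI-TtrpC is an empty E. coli cloning vector built on the Promega pGEM-T backbone and used as the first step of a two-vector route for assembling LbCas12a crRNA arrays for filamentous fungi. It is propagated as a high-copy plasmid from a ColE1/pUC-type origin under ampicillin selection (AmpR, β-lactamase). It retains the usual pGEM elements: an f1 origin, flanking SP6 and T7 phage promoters, and lac promoter/operator and lacZα remnants around the cloning region. A short annotated match to a hornet peptide and the small lacI and bom fragments are most likely incidental similarity hits rather than functional parts.

The payload is a fungal expression cassette made up of the Aspergillus nidulans gpdA promoter (annotated as a fragment), a cloning region, and a fragment of the A. nidulans trpC terminator. According to the record, the cloning region holds two LbCas12a crRNA scaffold (direct repeat) copies flanking BsmBI sites. These scaffolds are not individually annotated in the feature table, which shows only short polylinker-like fragments there. After BsmBI digestion, annealed oligonucleotides carrying the crRNA sequences are ligated in, and the two resident scaffolds form the start and end of the array. Clones can be screened by EcoRI digestion.

The gpdA promoter in this vector deliberately lacks 10 bp at its 5' end. The complete promoter is restored when the finished cassette is PCR-amplified with primers supplying those bases, and the amplicon is then cloned into a fungal vector. The associated work used dLbCas12a-based CRISPR activation to switch on biosynthetic gene clusters in filamentous fungi for bioactive molecule discovery.
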