Addgene plasmid #140200: pCRI007-pGEM-PgpdA-Cas12aScaffold-BsmbI-TtrpC
Purpose: (Empty Backbone) Cloning vector for LbCas12a crRNAs ( Step 1 of the 2-step cloning alternative). Full PgpdA sequence is reconstituted when amplifying the expression cassette for cloning in a fungal vector.
Depositing lab: Yit Heng Chooi. Depositing organization: University of Western Australia. Publication: CRISPR-mediated activation of biosynthetic gene clusters for bioactive molecule discovery in filamentous fungi. Roux I, Woodcraft C, Hu J, Wolters R, Gilchrist CLM, Chooi YH. ACS Synth Biol. 2020 Jun 11. doi: 10.1021/acssynbio.0c00197. PubMed 32526136.
Backbone
  Vector backbone: pGemT
  Backbone manufacturer: Promega
  Backbone size (bp): 3003
  Vector type: CRISPR, Synthetic Biology
  Promoter: PgpdA
  Tag / fusion protein: dLbCas12a crRNA scaffold (N terminal on insert); dLbCas12a crRNA scaffold (C terminal on insert)
Growth in bacteria
  Bacterial resistance: Ampicillin, 100 μg/mL
  Growth temperature: 37°C
  Growth strain: DH5alpha
  Copy number: High Copy
Gene/Insert
  Cloning method: Restriction Enzyme
  Sequencing primers: 5′ GTCAGTCCAACATTTGTTGC
Terms and licenses: Academic/Nonprofit Terms; Industry Terms: Not Available to Industry
Depositor comments: First step of the 2-vector crRNA array cloning alternative. Cloning of crRNA arrays is done with BsmbI digestion of the vector and ligation of annealed oligonucleotides containing the crRNA sequences, making use of the two crRNA scaffolds in the vector to start and finish the array. Screening can be performed with EcoRI digestion. The expression cassette is further PCR amplified with primers that contain the 10 bp missing in the 5' of this vector Pgpda. This amplicon is then cloned in a fungal vector.
How to cite: pCRI007-pGEM-PgpdA-Cas12aScaffold-BsmbI-TtrpC was a gift from Yit Heng Chooi (Addgene plasmid # 140200 ; http://n2t.net/addgene:140200 ; RRID:Addgene_140200)
